Addgene plasmid #22617: pJB044
Depositing lab: Lynn Hudson. Depositing organization: National Institute of Neurological Disorders and Strokes (NINDS). Publication: Identification of cis-regulatory elements in the myelin proteolipid protein (PLP) gene. Berndt JA, Kim JG, Hudson LD. J Biol Chem. 1992 Jul 25. 267(21):14730-7. PubMed 1378839.
Backbone
  Vector backbone: p18CAT
  Backbone manufacturer: R. McKinnon
  Backbone size w/o insert (bp): 4728
  Vector type: CAT reporter plasmid
Growth in bacteria
  Bacterial resistance: Ampicillin, 100 μg/mL
  Growth temperature: 37°C
  Growth strain: DH5alpha
  Growth instructions: DH5 alpha
  Copy number: Unknown
Gene/Insert
  Gene/Insert name: Human genomic PLP promoter region
  Species: H. sapiens (human)
  Insert size (bp): 609
  Entrez Gene: POU3F2 (a.k.a. BRN2, N-Oct3, OCT7, OTF-7, OTF7, POUF3, brn-2, oct-7)
  Cloning method: Restriction Enzyme; 5′ cloning site HindIII (not destroyed); 3′ cloning site HindIII (not destroyed)
  Sequencing primers: 5′ n/a; 3′ n/a
Terms and licenses: Academic/Nonprofit Terms; Industry Terms: Not Available to Industry
Depositor comments: Insert is 609bp of the Human PLP 5' upstream, promoter region and Exon 1 (-524 to +85) This PLP DNA cloned by Hudson lab.
How to cite: pJB044 was a gift from Lynn Hudson (Addgene plasmid # 22617 ; http://n2t.net/addgene:22617 ; RRID:Addgene_22617)
