[The description below was written by a language model from this plasmid's Addgene catalogue record.]
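Description:
pJB044 is a chloramphenicol acetyltransferase (CAT) reporter plasmid built on the p18CAT backbone (about 4.7 kb without insert) and designed to measure promoter activity of the human myelin proteolipid protein (PLP) gene. It is propagated in E. coli under ampicillin selection. The record does not state the origin of replication or copy number, and no feature table is provided, so the exact arrangement of backbone elements cannot be described beyond the vector type.

The insert is a 609 bp fragment of human genomic DNA covering the PLP 5′ upstream region, the promoter and part of exon 1, spanning positions -524 to +85 relative to the transcription start site. It was cloned into a HindIII site, with HindIII retained at both ends. Because the same enzyme flanks both sides, orientation is not dictated by the cloning strategy, and the record does not explicitly state it. In a reporter plasmid of this type the cloned promoter fragment is expected to sit upstream of the CAT coding sequence, so that CAT enzyme activity in transfected cells reflects the transcriptional strength of the fragment.

The construct comes from work mapping cis-regulatory elements in the PLP gene, and it would typically be used in transient transfection assays, alone or alongside other promoter fragments, to define sequences controlling PLP expression. The catalogue's linked gene entry is POU3F2 (BRN2), a POU-domain transcription factor, rather than PLP itself. This does not match the described insert and may reflect an annotation choice or error, since the insert is PLP regulatory sequence and not a POU3F2 coding region.
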