>Addgene plasmid #22617 | pJB044 | addgene partial sequence | sequence record 28483 | 22617 with CAT-R
TGGTATATCCAGTGATTTTTTTCTCCATTTTAGCTTCCTTAGCTCCTGAAAATCTCGCCAAGCTTCTGGT
CTCTCCAGCCTCCTTCTTCGGTCTTTTACTTTTTCTCTCTGAGTATCTTTGTCCTCTTCTCCTGCAATGA
AAAGGGCTTTCTGATTGACAGCCAACCCCCTTAAAGGGACAGGCCTGCTTTCCTCCTCCTCTCCTCCTCC
CCTTCTCCTCCCCTTTTCCCCACCTACTCAGGGATACTCCCTTCTCTAAGGGCTCCATCTTCTCTTTCTG
CCTTTCACTGCCAATTGTTTCATTTTCTTTGTTTTTCCTTTTTTCCCTAAGGCTTGCCTGGAATTTCGCT
TTGCTGCAGAGACATCTGGAAATGTGGATTGAGGGTGGAAATAAAATGAAGATGTCCTGGAAACTTCCAA
CTGATCCTTGGGTCTAATTGGTGTGGGATATGCAGCACAAGCGTGAGAAGCCATGAGGTGAGAGCCCCAA
CAGGGGCTCAGAGTCAAAAACCTAGATATTAGCTCCCAAAGTCCTTCCGAATCTGCTCCAGCTCCCCACA
TCACTCCTAGCTGCCCTTGGCCCTCTCCACCTTTCCCCTCCCGATTCCTTGGAAAATAAGCGTTCCTCCC
CCACCCCCACCCCCAGCTCTACGAACACAATAGAGAAGAAAAAAGCTTGCATGCCTGCAGGTCGACTCTA
GAGGATCCCCGGGTACCGAGCTCGAATTCGTAATCATGTCATAGCTGTTTCCTGTGTGAAATTGTTATCC
GCTCACAATTCCNCACAACATACGAGCCGGAAGCATAAAGTGTAAANNCTGGGGTGCCTAATGAGTGAGC
TAACTCACATTAATTGCGTTGCGCTCACTGCC
